Addgene plasmid #66256: CRHR1-Tango
Purpose: Expression of G protein-coupled receptors for PRESTO-Tango: parallel receptorome expression and screening via transcriptional output, with transcriptional activation following arrestin translocation
Depositing lab: Bryan Roth. Depositing organization: University of North Carolina at Chapel Hill. Publication: PRESTO-Tango as an open-source resource for interrogation of the druggable human GPCRome. Kroeze WK, Sassano MF, Huang XP, Lansu K, McCorvy JD, Giguere PM, Sciaky N, Roth BL. Nat Struct Mol Biol. 2015 May;22(5):362-9. doi: 10.1038/nsmb.3014. Epub 2015 Apr 20. PubMed 25895059.
Backbone
  Vector backbone: empty Tango
  Backbone size w/o insert (bp): 6632
  Vector type: Mammalian Expression
  Selectable markers: Neomycin (select with G418)
Growth in bacteria
  Bacterial resistance: Ampicillin, 100 μg/mL
  Growth temperature: 37°C
  Growth strain: DH5alpha
  Copy number: High Copy
Gene/Insert
  Gene/Insert name: CRHR1
  Species: H. sapiens (human)
  Insert size (bp): 1332
  Entrez Gene: CRHR1 (a.k.a. CRF-R, CRF-R-1, CRF-R1, CRF1, CRFR-1, CRFR1, CRH-R-1, CRH-R1, CRHR, CRHR1L)
  Promoter: CMV
  Tag / fusion protein: FLAG (N terminal on backbone)
  Cloning method: Restriction Enzyme; 5′ cloning site NotI (not destroyed); 3′ cloning site XhoI (unknown if destroyed)
  Sequencing primers: 5′ CMV-F; 3′ Tet-R
Terms and licenses: Academic/Nonprofit Terms; Industry Terms: Not Available to Industry
Depositor comments: Please note: Most of the PRESTO-Tango vectors do not contain the XhoI cut site downstream of the tTA sequence and instead carry an XbaI site. If you need to perform an XhoI digest we recommend sequencing with a forward primer at the C-terminus of tTA to determine which of the two sites is present. Suggested primer: 5-gagctccacttagacggcgagg-3. Original backbone was pcDNA3.1(+). These plasmids were generated as part of the Illuminating the Druggable Genome (IDG) program sponsored by the NIH Common Fund. The goal of this program is to identify, gather, and distribute information and resources for proteins that currently are not well-studied yet belong to commonly drug-targeted protein families: protein kinases, non-olfactory G-protein coupled receptors (GPCRs), and ion channels. The IDG program is designed to develop fundamental research tools for understudied proteins, elucidate their function, and disseminate the IDG-related resources and data to the greater scientific community.
How to cite: CRHR1-Tango was a gift from Bryan Roth (Addgene plasmid # 66256 ; http://n2t.net/addgene:66256 ; RRID:Addgene_66256)
