[The description below was written by a language model from this plasmid's Addgene catalogue record.]
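Description:
CRHR1-Tango is a mammalian expression plasmid from the PRESTO-Tango collection, a set of G protein-coupled receptor constructs built for parallel screening of receptor activation through a transcriptional readout. It is based on an "empty Tango" backbone of about 6.6 kb that was originally derived from pcDNA3.1(+). The plasmid is maintained at high copy in E. coli under ampicillin selection and carries a neomycin resistance marker, allowing G418 selection of transfected mammalian cells.

The insert is the human corticotropin-releasing hormone receptor 1 (CRHR1), about 1.3 kb, cloned by restriction enzymes with NotI at the 5′ end and expressed from the CMV promoter. The backbone supplies an N-terminal FLAG tag, which can be used to detect the receptor. The depositor comments indicate that a tTA (tetracycline transactivator) sequence lies downstream of the receptor. They also note that the 3′ site after tTA is often XbaI rather than the nominal XhoI in vectors of this series, so which site is present in a given plasmid should be checked. The record does not itemise the other Tango modules in the fusion. The stated principle, however, is that agonist-driven arrestin translocation to the receptor leads to transcriptional activation, which in Tango-type assays occurs when the tethered transactivator is released to switch on a reporter gene in the host cell line.

The construct is used to measure CRHR1 activation through arrestin recruitment, independently of G protein coupling, either alone or as part of receptorome-wide ligand screens. It was produced under a programme aimed at providing research tools for druggable protein families.
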