>Addgene plasmid #66256 | CRHR1-Tango | depositor partial sequence | sequence record 113125 | empty Tango
GACGGATCGGGAGATCTCCCGATCCCCTATGGTGCACTCTCAGTACAATCTGCTCTGATGCCGCATAGTT
AAGCCAGTATCTGCTCCCTGCTTGTGTGTTGGAGGTCGCTGAGTAGTGCGCGAGCAAAATTTAAGCTACA
ACAAGGCAAGGCTTGACCGACAATTGCATGAAGAATCTGCTTAGGGTTAGGCGTTTTGCGCTGCTTCGCG
ATGTACGGGCCAGATATACGCGTTGACATTGATTATTGACTAGTTATTAATAGTAATCAATTACGGGGTC
ATTAGTTCATAGCCCATATATGGAGTTCCGCGTTACATAACTTACGGTAAATGGCCCGCCTGGCTGACCG
CCCAACGACCCCCGCCCATTGACGTCAATAATGACGTATGTTCCCATAGTAACGCCAATAGGGACTTTCC
ATTGACGTCAATGGGTGGAGTATTTACGGTAAACTGCCCACTTGGCAGTACATCAAGTGTATCATATGCC
AAGTACGCCCCCTATTGACGTCAATGACGGTAAATGGCCCGCCTGGCATTATGCCCAGTACATGACCTTA
TGGGACTTTCCTACTTGGCAGTACATCTACGTATTAGTCATCGCTATTACCATGGTGATGCGGTTTTGGC
AGTACATCAATGGGCGTGGATAGCGGTTTGACTCACGGGGATTTCCAAGTCTCCACCCCATTGACGTCAA
TGGGAGTTTGTTTTGGCACCAAAATCAACGGGACTTTCCAAAATGTCGTAACAACTCCGCCCCATTGACG
CAAATGGGCGGTAGGCGTGTACGGTGGGAGGTCTATATAAGCAGAGCTCTCTGGCTAACTAGAGAACCCA
CTGCTTACTGGCTTATCGAAATTAATACGACTCACTATAGGGAGACCCAAGCTGGCTAGCGTTTAAACTT
AAGCTTGGTACCGAGCTCGGATCCACTAGTCCAGTGTGGTGGAATTCTGCAGATATCCAGCACAGTGGCG
GCCGCGCCACCATGAAGACGATCATCGCCCTGAGCTACATCTTCTGCCTGGTATTCGCCGACTACAAGGA
CGATGATGACGCCAGCATCGATACCGGTGGACGCACCCCACCCAGCCTGGGTCCCCAAGATGAGTCCTGC
ACCACCGCCAGCTCCTCCCTGGCCAAGGACACTTCATCGACCGGTGAGAACCTGTACTTCCAGCTAAGAT
TAGATAAAAGTAAAGTGATTAACAGCGCATTAGAGCTGCTTAATGAGGTCGGAATCGAAGGTTTAACAAC
CCGTAAACTCGCCCAGAAGCTAGGTGTAGAGCAGCCTACATTGTATTGGCATGTAAAAAATAAGCGGGCT
TTGCTCGACGCCTTAGCCATTGAGATGTTAGATAGGCACCATACTCACTTTTGCCCTTTAGAAGGGGAAA
GCTGGCAAGATTTTTTACGTAATAACGCTAAAAGTTTTAGATGTGCTTTACTAAGTCATCGCGATGGAGC
AAAAGTACATTTAGGTACACGGCCTACAGAAAAACAGTATGAAACTCTCGAAAATCAATTAGCCTTTTTA
TGCCAACAAGGTTTTTCACTAGAGAATGCATTATATGCACTCAGCGCTGTGGGGCATTTTACTTTAGGTT
GCGTATTGGAAGATCAAGAGCATCAAGTCGCTAAAGAAGAAAGGGAAACACCTACTACTGATAGTATGCC
GCCATTATTACGACAAGCTATCGAATTATTTGATCACCAAGGTGCAGAGCCAGCCTTCTTATTCGGCCTT
GAATTGATCATATGCGGATTAGAAAAACAACTTAAATGTGAAAGTGGGTCCGCGTACAGCCGCGCGCGTA
CGAAAAACAATTACGGGTCTACCATCGAGGGCCTGCTCGATCTCCCGGACGACGACGCCCCCGAAGAGGC
GGGGCTGGCGGCTCCGCGCCTGTCCTTTCTCCCCGCGGGACACACGCGCAGACTGTCGACGGCCCCCCCG
ACCGATGTCAGCCTGGGGGACGAGCTCCACTTAGACGGCGAGGACGTGGCGATGGCGCATGCCGACGCGC
TAGACGATTTCGATCTGGACATGTTGGGGGACGGGGATTCCCCGGGTCCGGGATTTACCCCCCACGACTC
CGCCCCCTACGGCGCTCTGGATATGGCCGACTTCGAGTTTGAGCAGATGTTTACCGATGCCCTTGGAATT
GACGAGTACGGTGGGTAGCTCGAGTCTAGAGGGCCCGTTTAAACCCGCTGATCAGCCTCGACTGTGCCTT
CTAGTTGCCAGCCATCTGTTGTTTGCCCCTCCCCCGTGCCTTCCTTGACCCTGGAAGGTGCCACTCCCAC
TGTCCTTTCCTAATAAAATGAGGAAATTGCATCGCATTGTCTGAGTAGGTGTCATTCTATTCTGGGGGGT
GGGGTGGGGCAGGACAGCAAGGGGGAGGATTGGGAAGACAATAGCAGGCATGCTGGGGATGCGGTGGGCT
CTATGGCTTCTGAGGCGGAAAGAACCAGCTGGGGCTCTAGGGGGTATCCCC
[124 nt withheld, positions 2502-2625]
C
[91 nt withheld, positions 2627-2717]
A
[49 nt withheld, positions 2719-2767]
CCTTTGACGTTGGAGTCCACGTTCTTT
[37 nt withheld, positions 2795-2831]
ACCCTATCTCGGTCTATTCTTTTGATTTATAAGGGATTTTGCCGATTTCGGCCTATTGGTTAAAAAATGA
GCTGATTTAACAAAAATTTAACGCGAATTAATTCTGTGGAATGTGTGTCAGTTAGGGTGTGGAAAGTCCC
CAGGCTCCCCAGCAGGCAGAAGTATGCAAAGCATGCATCTCAATTAGTCAGCAACCAGGTGTGGAAAGTC
CCCAGGCTCCCCAGCAGGCAGAAGTATGCAAAGCATGCATCTCAATTAGTCAGCAACCATAGTCCCGCCC
CTAACTCCGCCCATCCCGCCCCTAACTCCGCCCAGTTCCGCCCATTCTCCGCCCCATGGCTGACTAATTT
TTTTTATTTATGCAGAGGCCGAGGCCGCCTCTGCCTCTGAGCTATTCCAGAAGTAGTGAGGAGGCTTTTT
TGGAGGCCTAGGCTTTTGCAAAAAGCTCCCGGGAGCTTGTATATCCATTTTCGGATCTGATCAAGAGACA
GGATGAGGATCGTTTCGCATGATTGAACAAGATGGATTGCACGCAGGTTCTCCGGCCGCTTGGGTGGAGA
GGCTATTCGGCTATGACTGGGCACAACAGACAATCGGCTGCTCTGATGCCGCCGTGTTCCGGCTGTCAGC
GCAGGGGCGCCCGGTTCTTTTTGTCAAGACCGACCTGTCCGGTGCCCTGAATGAACTGCAGGACGAGGCA
GCGCGGCTATCGTGGCTGGCCACGACGGGCGTTCCTTGCGCAGCTGTGCTCGACGTTGTCACTGAAGCGG
GAAGGGACTGGCTGCTATTGGGCGAAGTGCCGGGGCAGGATCTCCTGTCATCTCACCTTGCTCCTGCCGA
GAAAGTATCCATCATGGCTGATGCAATGCGGCGGCTGCATACGCTTGATCCGGCTACCTGCCCATTCGAC
CACCAAGCGAAACATCGCATCGAGCGAGCACGTACTCGGATGGAAGCCGGTCTTGTCGATCAGGATGATC
TGGACGAAGAGCATCAGGGGCTCGCGCCAGCCGAACTGTTCGCCAGGCTCAAGGCGCGCATGCCCGACGG
CGAGGATCTCGTCGTGACCCATGGCGATGCCTGCTTGCCGAATATCATGGTGGAAAATGGCCGCTTTTCT
GGATTCATCGACTGTGGCCGGCTGGGTGTGGCGGACCGCTATCAGGACATAGCGTTGGCTACCCGTGATA
TTGCTGAAGAGCTTGGCGGCGAATGGGCTGACCGCTTCCTCGTGCTTTACGGTATCGCCGCTCCCGATTC
GCAGCGCATCGCCTTCTATCGCCTTCTTGACGAGTTCTTCTGAGCGGGACTCTGGGGTTCGAAATGACCG
ACCAAGCGACGCCCAACCTGCCATCACGAGATTTCGATTCCACCGCCGCCTTCTATGAAAGGTTGGGCTT
CGGAATCGTTTTCCGGGACGCCGGCTGGATGATCCTCCAGCGCGGGGATCTCATGCTGGAGTTCTTCGCC
CACCCCAACTTGTTTATTGCAGCTTATAATGGTTACAAATAAAGCAATAGCATCACAAATTTCACAAATA
AAGCATTTTTTTCACTGCATTCTAGTTGTGGTTTGTCCAAACTCATCAATGTATCTTATCATGTCTGTAT
ACCGTCGACCTCTAGCTAGAGCTTGGCGTAATCATGGTCATAGCTGTTTCCTGTGTGAAATTGTTATCCG
CTCACAATTCCACACAACATACGAGCCGGAAGCATAAAGTGTAAAGCCTGGGGTGCCTAATGAGTGAGCT
AACTCACATTAATTGCGTTGCGCTCACTGCCCGCTTTCCAGTCGGGAAACCTGTCGTGCCAGCTGCATTA
ATGAATCGGCCAACGCGCGGGGAGAGGCGGTTTGCGTATTGGGCGCTCTTCCGCTTCCTCGCTCACTGAC
TCGCTGCGCTCGGTCGTTCGGCTGCGGCGAGCGGTATCAGCTCACTCAAAGGCGGTAATACGGTTATCCA
CAGAATCAGGGGATAACGCAGGAAAGAACATGTGAGCAAAAGGCCAGCAAAAGGCCAGGAACCGTAAAAA
GGCCGCGTTGCTGGCGTTTTTCCATAGGCTCCGCCCCCCTGACGAGCATCACAAAAATCGACGCTCAAGT
CAGAGGTGGCGAAACCCGACAGGACTATAAAGATACCAGGCGTTTCCCCCTGGAAGCTCCCTCGTGCGCT
CTCCTGTTCCGACCCTGCCGCTTACCGGATACCTGTCCGCCTTTCTCCCTTCGGGAAGCGTGGCGCTTTC
TCATAGCTCACGCTGTAGGTATCTCAGTTCGGTGTAGGTCGTTCGCTCCAAGCTGGGCTGTGTGCACGAA
CCCCCCGTTCAGCCCGACCGCTGCGCCTTATCCGGTAACTATCGTCTTGAGTCCAACCCGGTAAGACACG
ACTTATCGCCACTGGCAGCAGCCACTGGTAACAGGATTAGCAGAGCGAGGTATGTAGGCGGTGCTACAGA
GTTCTTGAAGTGGTGGCCTAACTACGGCTACACTAGAAGAACAGTATTTGGTATCTGCGCTCTGCTGAAG
CCAGTTACCTTCGGAAAAAGAGTTGGTAGCTCTTGATCCGGCAAACAAACCACCGCTGGTAGCGGTTTTT
TTGTTTGCAAGCAGCAGATTACGCGCAGAAAAAAAGGATCTCAAGAAGATCCTTTGATCTTTTCTACGGG
GTCTGACGCTCAGTGGAACGAAAACTCACGTTAAGGGATTTTGGTCATGAGATTATCAAAAAGGATCTTC
ACCTAGATCCTTTTAAATTAAAAATGAAGTTTTAAATCAATCTAAAGTATATATGAGTAAACTTGGTCTG
ACAGTTACCAATGCTTAATCAGTGAGGCACCTATCTCAGCGATCTGTCTATTTCGTTCATCCATAGTTGC
CTGACTCCCCGTCGTGTAGATAACTACGATACGGGAGGGCTTACCATCTGGCCCCAGTGCTGCAATGATA
CCGCGAGACCCACGCTCACCGGCTCCAGATTTATCAGCAATAAACCAGCCAGCCGGAAGGGCCGAGCGCA
GAAGTGGTCCTGCAACTTTATCCGCCTCCATCCAGTCTATTAATTGTTGCCGGGAAGCTAGAGTAAGTAG
TTCGCCAGTTAATAGTTTGCGCAACGTTGTTGCCATTGCTACAGGCATCGTGGTGTCACGCTCGTCGTTT
GGTATGGCTTCATTCAGCTCCGGTTCCCAACGATCAAGGCGAGTTACATGATCCCCCATGTTGTGCAAAA
AAGCGGTTAGCTCCTTCGGTCCTCCGATCGTTGTCAGAAGTAAGTTGGCCGCAGTGTTATCACTCATGGT
TATGGCAGCACTGCATAATTCTCTTACTGTCATGCCATCCGTAAGATGCTTTTCTGTGACTGGTGAGTAC
TCAACCAAGTCATTCTGAGAATAGTGTATGCGGCGACCGAGTTGCTCTTGCCCGGCGTCAATACGGGATA
ATACCGCGCCACATAGCAGAACTTTAAAAGTGCTCATCATTGGAAAACGTTCTTCGGGGCGAAAACTCTC
AAGGATCTTACCGCTGTTGAGATCCAGTTCGATGTAACCCACTCGTGCACCCAACTGATCTTCAGCATCT
TTTACTTTCACCAGCGTTTCTGGGTGAGCAAAAACAGGAAGGCAAAATGCCGCAAAAAAGGGAATAAGGG
CGACACGGAAATGTTGAATACTCATACTCTTCCTTTTTCAATATTATTGAAGCATTTATCAGGGTTATTG
TCTCATGAGCGGATACATATTTGAATGTATTTAGAAAAATAAACAAATAGGGGTTCCGCGCACATTTCCC
CGAAAAGTGCCACCTGACGTC
