>Addgene plasmid #66256 | CRHR1-Tango | depositor partial sequence | sequence record 113126 | CRHR1
ATGGGAGGTCATCCGCAGCTGCGGCTTGTTAAGGCTCTCCTGCTGCTGGGCCTCAACCCTGTCAGTGCCA
GCCTCCAGGACCAGCACTGTGAGTCTCTCAGTCTGGCCAGCAATATAAGTGGACTGCAGTGTAACGCCTC
AGTGGACTTGATAGGCACTTGCTGGCCTCGAAGTCCTGCTGGTCAGCTGGTGGTACGACCCTGCCCAGCA
TTCTTCTATGGCGTGCGATATAACACCACGAATAATGGGTACCGCGAATGCCTGGCCAACGGCAGTTGGG
CCGCAAGGGTGAACTATTCTGAATGCCAGGAAATTCTGAATGAAGAAAAGAAGAGTAAGGTTCACTACCA
CGTGGCCGTGATCATCAACTATCTCGGTCACTGTATCTCACTGGTTGCCTTGTTGGTTGCATTCGTACTG
TTTTTGAGGCTGAGACCTGGCTGTACACACTGGGGAGACCAGGCTGATGGAGCCCTGGAGGTGGGGGCCC
CTTGGTCCGGAGCACCTTTTCAAGTCCGACGCAGCATCCGGTGCCTGCGCAACATAATCCACTGGAACCT
TATATCCGCTTTCATTCTGAGGAACGCTACATGGTTCGTGGTGCAGTTGACTATGTCTCCTGAGGTCCAT
CAGTCCAACGTTGGCTGGTGTAGGCTGGTCACAGCTGCATACAATTACTTCCATGTGACCAATTTCTTTT
GGATGTTCGGTGAAGGGTGCTATCTCCACACGGCAATAGTTCTGACGTACTCAACAGACCGACTTAGAAA
ATGGATGTTCATCTGCATTGGGTGGGGTGTCCCATTTCCCATCATCGTTGCCTGGGCTATAGGCAAGCTC
TACTACGATAATGAAAAGTGTTGGTTTGGTAAGCGGCCAGGCGTATACACCGACTACATCTATCAGGGCC
CCATGATACTGGTGCTGCTGATCAACTTCATTTTTTTGTTTAACATCGTGAGGATCCTCATGACGAAATT
GCGAGCATCCACTACTTCTGAGACAATCCAATACCGGAAAGCCGTGAAGGCTACCCTGGTACTGCTGCCT
CTGCTGGGCATCACTTACATGCTGTTTTTCGTGAACCCTGGCGAGGATGAAGTCAGTAGGGTGGTGTTTA
TTTATTTCAACTCCTTCTTGGAGTCCTTCCAGGGGTTCTTTGTGTCTGTCTTTTACTGCTTTTTGAATAG
CGAAGTCAGAAGTGCTATTCGGAAGCGATGGCACAGATGGCAGGACAAACATTCTATCAGAGCTAGGGTG
GCACGGGCAATGTCCATCCCCACCTCCCCAACCAGGGTTTCCTTTCACTCAATCAAGCAGAGTACCGCCG
TG
