>Addgene plasmid #66256 | CRHR1-Tango | addgene partial sequence | sequence record 116977 | CMV-F 5'-CGCAAATGGGCGGTAGGCGTG-3'
TCTCTGGCTAACTAGAGAACCCACTGCTTACTGGCTTATCGAAATTAATACGACTCACTATAGGGAGACC
CAAGCTGGCTAGCGTTTAAACTTAAGCTTGGTACCGAGCTCGGATCCACTAGTCCAGTGTGGTGGAATTC
TGCAGATATCCAGCACAGTGGCGGCCGCGCCACCATGAAGACGATCATCGCCCTGAGCTACATCTTCTGC
CTGGTATTCGCCGACTACAAGGACGATGATGACGCCAGCATCGATATGGGAGGTCATCCGCAGCTGCGGC
TTGTTAAGGCTCTCCTGCTGCTGGGCCTCAACCCTGTCAGTGCCAGCCTCCAGGACCAGCACTGTGAGTC
TCTCAGTCTGGCCAGCAATATAAGTGGACTGCAGTGTAACGCCTCAGTGGACTTGATAGGCACTTGCTGG
CCTCGAAGTCCTGCTGGTCAGCTGGTGGTACGACCCTGCCCAGCATTCTTCTATGGCGTGCGATATAACA
CCACGAATAATGGGTACCGCGAATGCCTGGCCAACGGCAGTTGGGCCGCAAGGGTGAACTATTCTGAATG
CCAGGAAATTCTGAATGAAGAAAAGAAGAGTAAGGTTCACTACCACGTGGCCGTGATCATCAACTATCTC
GGTCACTGTATCTCACTGGTTGCCTTGTTGGTTGCATTCGTACTGTTTTTGAGGCTGAGACCTGGCTGTA
CACACTGGGGAGACCAGGCTGATGGAGCCCTGGAGGTGGGGGCCCCTTGGTCCGGAGCACCTTTTCAAGT
CCGACGCAGCATCCGGTGCCTGCGCAACATAATCCACTGGAACCTTATATCCGCTTTCATTCTGAGGAAC
GCTACATGGTTCGTGGTGCAGTTGACTATGTCTCCTGAGGTCCATCAGTCCAACGTTGGCTGGTGTAGGC
TGGTCACAGCTGCATACAATTACTTCCATGTGACCAATTTCTTTTGGATGTTCGGTGAAGGGTGCTATCT
CCACACGGCAATAGTTCTGACGTACTCAACAGACCGACTTAGAAAATGGATGTTCATCTGCATTGGGTGG
GGTGTCCCATTTCCCATCATCGTTGC
