>Addgene plasmid #66256 | CRHR1-Tango | addgene partial sequence | sequence record 117651 | Tet-R 5'-GGCGAGTTTACGGGTTGTTA-3'
CTCTAATGCGCTGTTAATCACTTTACTTTTATCTAATCTTAGCTGGAAGTACAGGTTCTCACCGGTCGAT
GAAGTGTCCTTGGCCAGGGAGGAGCTGGCGGTGGTGCAGGACTCATCTTGGGGACCCAGGCTGGGTGGGG
TGCGTCCACCGGTATCGATCACGGCGGTACTCTGCTTGATTGAGTGAAAGGAAACCCTGGTTGGGGAGGT
GGGGATGGACATTGCCCGTGCCACCCTAGCTCTGATAGAATGTTTGTCCTGCCATCTGTGCCATCGCTTC
CGAATAGCACTTCTGACTTCGCTATTCAAAAAGCAGTAAAAGACAGACACAAAGAACCCCTGGAAGGACT
CCAAGAAGGAGTTGAAATAAATAAACACCACCCTACTGACTTCATCCTCGCCAGGGTTCACGAAAAACAG
CATGTAAGTGATGCCCAGCAGAGGCAGCAGTACCAGGGTAGCCTTCACGGCTTTCCGGTATTGGATTGTC
TCAGAAGTAGTGGATGCTCGCAATTTCGTCATGAGGATCCTCACGATGTTAAACAAAAAAATGAAGTTGA
TCAGCAGCACCAGTATCATGGGGCCCTGATAGATGTAGTCGGTGTATACGCCTGGCCGCTTACCAAACCA
ACACTTTTCATTATCGTAGTAGAGCTTGCCTATAGCCCAGGCAACGATGATGGGAAATGGGACACCCCAC
CCAATGCAGATGAACATCCATTTTCTAAGTCGGTCTGTTGAGTACGTCAGAACTATTGCCGTGTGGAGAT
AGCACCCTTCACCGAACATCCAAAAGAAATTGGTCACATGGAAGTAATTGTATGCAGCTGTGACCAGCCT
ACACCAGCCAACGTTGGACTGATGGACCTCAGGAGACATAGTCAACTGCACCACGAACCATGTAGCGTTC
CTCAGAATGAAAGCGGATATAAGGTTCCAGTGGATTATGTTGCGCAGGCACCGGATGCTGCGTCGGACTT
GAAAAGGTGCTCCGGACCAAGGGGCCCCCACCTCCAGGGCTCCATCAGCCTGGTCTCCCCAGTGTGTACA
GCCAGGTCTCA
